LOCUS       Exported 824 bp ds-DNA linear SYN 29-MAY-2021
DEFINITION  synthetic linear DNA
ACCESSION   .
VERSION     .
KEYWORDS    pAcUW51-gE2
SOURCE      synthetic DNA construct
  ORGANISM  synthetic DNA construct
REFERENCE   1 (bases 1 to 824)
  AUTHORS   Sprague ER, Martin WL, Bjorkman PJ
  TITLE     pH dependence and stoichiometry of binding to the Fc region of IgG
            by the herpes simplex virus Fc receptor gE-gI.
  JOURNAL   J Biol Chem. 2004 Apr 2. 279(14):14184-93.
  PUBMED    14734541
REFERENCE   2 (bases 1 to 824)
  AUTHORS   .
  TITLE     Direct Submission
  JOURNAL   Exported May 29, 2021 from SnapGene Server 1.1.58
            http://www.snapgene.com
FEATURES             Location/Qualifiers
     source          1..824
                     /organism="synthetic DNA construct"
                     /mol_type="other DNA"
     CDS             complement(356..373)
                     /codon_start=1
                     /product="6xHis affinity tag"
                     /label=6xHis
                     /translation="HHHHHH"
     CDS             complement(377..388)
                     /codon_start=1
                     /product="Factor Xa recognition and cleavage site"
                     /label=Factor Xa site
                     /translation="IEGR"
ORIGIN
        1 ttataagctg caataaacaa gttccgagtt tgtcagaaag cagaccaaac agcggttgga
       61 ataatagcga gaacagagaa atagcggcaa aaataatacc cgtatcactt ttgctgatat
      121 ggttgatgtc atgtagccaa atcgggaaaa acgggaagta ggctcccatg ataaaaaagt
      181 aaaagaaaaa gaataaaccg aacatccaaa agtttgtgtt ttttaaatag tacataatgg
      241 atttccttac gcgaaatacg ggcagacatg gcctgcccgg ttattattat ttttgacacc
      301 agaccaactg gtaatggtag cgaccggcgc tcagctggaa ttcacgttaa gcttagtgat
      361 ggtgatggtg atgtccacga ccttcgatat cgaggggctg ttccaccacc gcgttccggt
      421 actgcgccgc ggtgctgatg gtaatgtggc cccaggcgtg aatatggtcg ttgacgtaca
      481 ccacacacag atacaggccg gagtgttgtg gggacgcgtc ccggaactcc agattgacgg
      541 aggccgcctg ccacgccagc cccgggacgg gctccatgtg agcctcggcc gaacagcgcg
      601 gtggggggtt tgttctggaa caccccgcgt agctgcggac ggccaggcga gacgtccacg
      661 tactcgcggc gcacggcgcg tcggccgggg acagacattc tgggagctgc gggtgataca
      721 gacacgattc gtatattcgc atctcggcac acgaggtcgg cacgtcgaac ctcaaccaga
      781 cgacgtccat ggagtaggtc tggtcgtcgt gggcgatggc atgg
//
