>Addgene plasmid #11621 | pAcUW51-gE2 | depositor partial sequence | sequence record 6986 | Author sequence
AGATCTCCTATAAATATGGATCGCGGGGCGGTGGTGGGGTTTCTTCTCGGTGTTTGTGTTGTATCGTGCT
TGGCGGGAACGCCCAAAACGTCCTGGAGACGGGTGAGTGTCGGCGAGGACGTTTCGTTGCTTCCAGCTCC
GGGGCCTACGGGGCGCGGCCCGACCCAGAAACTACTATGGGCCGTGGAACCCCTGGATGGGTGCGGCCCC
TTACACCCGTCGTGGGTCTCGCTGATGCCCCCCAAGCAGGTGCCCGAGACGGTCGTGGATGCGGCGTGCA
TGCGCGCTCCGGTCCCGCTGGCGATGGCGTACGCCCCCCCGGCCCCATCTGCGACCGGGGGTCTACGAAC
GGACTTCGTGTGGCAGGAGCGCGCGGCCGTGGTTAACCGGAGTCTGGTTATTCACGGGGTCCGAGAGACG
GACAGCGGCCTGTATACCCTGTCCGTGGGCGACATAAAGGACCCGGCTCGCCAAGTGGCCTCGGTGGTCC
TGGTGGTGCAACCGGCCCCAGTTCCGACCCCACCCCCGACCCCAGCCGATTACGACGAGGATGACAATGA
CGAGGGCGAGGACGAAAGTCTCGCCGGCACTCCCGCCAGCGGGACCCCCCGGCTCCCGCCTCCCCCCGCC
CCCCCGAGGTCTTGGCCCAGCGCCCCCGAAGTCTCACATGTGCGTGGGGTGACCGTGCGTATGGAGACTC
CGGAAGCTATCCTGTTTTCCCCCGGGGAGACGTTCAGCACGAACGTCTCCATCCATGCCATCGCCCACGA
CGACCAGACCTACTCCATGGACGTCGTCTGGTTGAGGTTCGACGTGCCGACCTCGTGTGCCGAGATGCGA
ATATACGAATCGTGTCTGTATCACCCGCAGCTCCCAGAATGTCTGTCCCCGGCCGACGCGCCGTGCGCCG
CGAGTACGTGGACGTCTCGCCTGGCCGTCCGCAGCTACGCGGGGTGTTCCAGAACAAACCCCCCACCGCG
CTGTTCGGCCGAGGCTCACATGGAGCCCGTCCCGGGGCTGGCGTGGCAGGCGGCCTCCGTCAATCTGGAG
TTCCGGGACGCGTCCCCACAACACTCCGGCCTGTATCTGTGTGTGGTGTACGTCAACGACCATATTCACG
CCTGGGGCCACATTACCATCAGCACCGCGGCGCAGTACCGGAACGCGGTGGTGGAACAGCCCCTCGATAT
CGAAGGTCGTGGACATCACCATCACCATCACTAAGCTTAACGTGAATTC
