[The description below was written by a language model from this plasmid's Addgene catalogue record and the feature table of its GenBank file.]
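Description:
pAcUW51-gE2 is an insect-cell expression plasmid built on the pAcUW51 backbone (about 5.9 kb without insert), a baculovirus transfer vector. Vectors of this type are propagated in E. coli and then recombined with baculovirus DNA in insect cells, producing recombinant virus that drives protein production. In bacteria the plasmid is maintained at high copy number under ampicillin selection. pAcUW51 is generally known as a dual-promoter transfer vector, but the record does not state which promoter drives the insert, and no promoter, origin or resistance marker is annotated in the available sequence.

The payload is a roughly 1.2 kb fragment of herpes simplex virus type 1 (KOS strain) glycoprotein E, cloned between BglII and EcoRI sites, both of which are retained. Amino acids 391–550 are deleted, so the construct encodes a C-terminally truncated gE, and it carries a C-terminal His tag for metal-affinity purification. The deletion would be consistent with removing the membrane-anchoring and cytoplasmic portions to give a soluble form, although the record does not say this explicitly.

The held GenBank record is only an 824 bp partial sequence. It annotates just two features, both on the complementary strand: a 6xHis tag and an adjacent Factor Xa recognition and cleavage site. Their arrangement suggests the tag can be removed from the purified protein by proteolysis. The associated publication concerns the pH dependence and stoichiometry of IgG Fc binding by the HSV gE-gI Fc receptor, so this plasmid was evidently used to make recombinant gE for such binding studies.
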