Addgene plasmid #11621: pAcUW51-gE2
Depositing lab: Pamela Bjorkman. Depositing organization: California Institute of Technology. Publication: pH dependence and stoichiometry of binding to the Fc region of IgG by the herpes simplex virus Fc receptor gE-gI. Sprague ER, Martin WL, Bjorkman PJ. J Biol Chem. 2004 Apr 2. 279(14):14184-93. 10.1074/jbc.M313281200 PubMed 14734541.
Backbone
  Vector backbone: pAcUW51
  Backbone manufacturer: BD Biosciences
  Backbone size w/o insert (bp): 5863
  Vector type: Insect Expression
Growth in bacteria
  Bacterial resistance: Ampicillin, 100 μg/mL
  Growth temperature: 37°C
  Growth strain: DH5alpha
  Copy number: High Copy
Gene/Insert
  Gene/Insert name: HSV-1 glycoprotein E (alt name: HSV-1 gE)
  Species: Herpes simplex virus type I KOS strain
  Insert size (bp): 1233
  Mutation: deleted amino acids 391-550
  Tag / fusion protein: His (C terminal on insert)
  Cloning method: Restriction Enzyme; 5′ cloning site BglII (not destroyed); 3′ cloning site EcoRI (not destroyed)
  Sequencing primers: 5′ CGGACCTTTAATTCAACCCAAC; 3′ TTGACACCAGACCAACTGGT
Terms and licenses: Academic/Nonprofit Terms; Industry Terms: Not Available to Industry
How to cite: pAcUW51-gE2 was a gift from Pamela Bjorkman (Addgene plasmid # 11621 ; http://n2t.net/addgene:11621 ; RRID:Addgene_11621)
